>Addgene plasmid #114740 | AT1G49100 L12 _pECIA14 | addgene full sequence | sequence record 270113 | Addgene NGS Result
GTAAAACGACGGCCAGTGAATTAATTCGTTGCAGGACAGGATGTGGTGCCCGATGTGACTAGCTCTTTGC
TGCAGGCCGTCCTATCCTCTGGTTCCGATAAGAGACCCAGAACTCCGGCCCCCCACCGCCCACCGCCACC
CCCATACATATGTGGTACGCAAGTAAGAGTGCCTGCGCATGCCCCATGTGCCCCACCAAGAGCTTTGCAT
CCCATACAAGTCCCCAAAGTGGAGAACCGAACCAATTCTTCGCGGGCAGAACAAAAGCTTCTGCACACGT
CTCCACTCGAATTTGGAGCCGGCCGGCGTGTGCAAAAGAGGTGAATCGAACGAAAGACCCGTGTGTAAAG
CCGCGTTTCCAAAATGTATAAAACCGAGAGCATCTGGCCAATGTGCATCAGTTGTGGTCAGCAGCAAAAT
CAAGTGAATCATCTCAGTGCAACTAAAGGGGGGATCCGATCTCAATATGAAGTTATGCATATTACTGGCC
GTCGTGGCCTTTGTTGGCCTCTCGCTCGGGAACGGATTCATCACTTTGGATTGTGGTCTGTTACCTGATG
GATCTCCATATACCAATCCATCTACTGGATTAACATTCACTTCGGATTCTAGTTTCATCGAGAGTGGAAA
GAATGGCCGAGTCAGTAAGGACTCTGAGCGAAACTTCGAAAAAGCTTTTGTAACTCTAAGATACTTTCCA
GATGGAGAGCGGAACTGTTATAACCTGAATGTCACACAAGGAACAAATTACTTGATTAGAGCAGCTTTCT
TATATGGAAATTACGATGGTCTTAATACTGTCCCAAACTTTGATCTATTTATTGGCCCTAATAAGGTGAC
AACAGTGAATTTTAATGCAACCGGAGGTGGTGTGTTCGTGGAGATAATTCACATGTCAAGGTCAACCCCT
TTGGATATTTGTCTTGTTAAGACAGGAACAACTACACCGATGATATCAACCTTGGAGCTACGACCTTTGA
GAAGTGATACTTACATTAGTGCCATTGGGAGCTCCTTGCTCCTCTATTTTAGAGGTTATCTTAATGATTC
AGGTGTCGTTTTACGGTACCCCGATGATGTCAACGACCGTAGATGGTTCCCATTCTCATATAAGGAGTGG
AAAATTGTAACCACAACTCTCAATGTAAACACTTCAAATGGTTTTGATCTACCACAAGGTGCAATGGCAT
CGGCTGCAACCCGTGTTAATGATAATGGGACATGGGAATTTCCATGGAGCTTAGAGGATTCTACCACACG
GTTTCACATTTACCTTCACTTCGCAGAGCTTCAAACTTTGTTAGCCAACGAGACTAGAGAATTCAATGTT
TTGCTGAATGGAAAAGTTTATTATGGACCTTATAGTCCTAAAATGTTAAGTATAGATACTATGAGCCCCC
AACCCGATTCGACATTGACATGTAAAGGAGGAAGTTGCCTCTTGCAGCTAGTGAAGACAACAAAGTCAAC
TCTTCCTCCTCTCATCAATGCTATTGAACTTTTTACTGTTGTTGAGTTTCCTCAATCAGAAACAAACCAA
GATGAAGTGATTGCTATCAAGAAGATCCAACTTACTTATGGATTGAGTAGAATTAACTGGCAAGGAGATC
CATGTGTCCCCGAGCAGTTTTTGTGGGCTGGTTTGAAGTGCAGCAATATTAATAGTTCCACTCCACCAAC
AATCACTTTCTTAAACTTGTCTTCAAGTGGACTAACCGGGATCATTTCACCTTCCATCCAGAATTTGACC
CATTTACAAGAGTTGGATTTGTCAAATAACGACTTGACCGGGGATGTGCCTGAGTTTCTAGCTGACATAA
AATCGCTCTTGATCATAAACTTAAGTGGAAACAATTTTAGCGGTCAACTTCCTCAAAAGCTTATAGATAA
GAAAAGACTGAAGCTGAATGTTGAAGGAAACCCTAAGCTTCTTTGCACAAAAGGACCATGTGGAAATAAA
CCTGGAGAAGGTGGACATCCCAAAAAGAGTCTGGAGGTGCTGTTCCAGGGACCAAGCGGCAATCCCGGCG
GCGATCTGGCCCCCCAGATGCTGCGCGAGCTGCAGGAGACCAATGCCGCCCTGCAGGACGTGCGCGAGCT
GCTGCGCCACCGCGTGAAGGAGATCACCTTCCTGAAGAACACCGTGATGGAGTGCGACGCCTGCGGCATG
CAGCCCTCTAGAGGCTCCGGCTCCATCATCCCAGTTGAGGAGGAGAACCCGGACTTCTGGAACCGCGAGG
CAGCCGAGGCCCTGGGTGCCGCCAAGAAGCTGCAGCCTGCACAGACAGCCGCCAAGAACCTCATCATCTT
CCTGGGCGATGGGATGGGGGTGTCTACGGTGACAGCTGCCAGGATCCTAAAAGGGCAGAAGAAGGACAAA
CTGGGGCCTGAGATACCCCTGGCCATGGACCGCTTCCCATATGTGGCTCTGTCCAAGACATACAATGTAG
ACAAACATGTGCCAGACAGTGGAGCCACAGCCACGGCCTACCTGTGCGGGGTCAAGGGCAACTTCCAGAC
CATTGGCTTGAGTGCAGCCGCCCGCTTTAACCAGTGCAACACGACACGCGGCAACGAGGTCATCTCCGTG
ATGAATCGGGCCAAGAAAGCAGGGAAGTCAGTGGGAGTGGTAACCACCACACGAGTGCAGCACGCCTCGC
CAGCCGGCACCTACGCCCACACGGTGAACCGCAACTGGTACTCGGACGCCGACGTGCCTGCCTCGGCCCG
CCAGGAGGGGTGCCAGGACATCGCTACGCAGCTCATCTCCAACATGGACATTGACGTGATCCTAGGTGGA
GGCCGAAAGTACATGTTTCGCATGGGAACCCCAGACCCTGAGTACCCAGATGACTACAGCCAAGGTGGGA
CCAGGCTGGACGGGAAGAATCTGGTGCAGGAATGGCTGGCGAAGCGCCAGGGTGCCCGGTATGTGTGGAA
CCGCACTGAGCTCATGCAGGCTTCCCTGGACCCGTCTGTGACCCATCTCATGGGTCTCTTTGAGCCTGGA
GACATGAAATACGAGATCCACCGAGACTCCACACTGGACCCCTCCCTGATGGAGATGACAGAGGCTGCCC
TGCGCCTGCTGAGCAGGAACCCCCGCGGCTTCTTCCTCTTCGTGGAGGGTGGTCGCATCGACCATGGTCA
TCATGAAAGCAGGGCTTACCGGGCACTGACTGAGACGATCATGTTCGACGACGCCATTGAGAGGGCGGGC
CAGCTCACCAGCGAGGAGGACACGCTGAGCCTCGTCACTGCCGACCACTCCCACGTCTTCTCCTTCGGAG
GCTACCCCCTGCGAGGGAGCTCCATCTTCGGGCTGGCCCCTGGCAAGGCCCGGGACAGGAAGGCCTACAC
GGTCCTCCTATACGGAAACGGTCCAGGCTATGTGCTCAAGGACGGCGCCCGGCCGGATGTTACCGAGAGC
GAGAGCGGGAGCCCCGAGTATCGGCAGCAGTCAGCAGTGCCCCTGGACGAAGAGACCCACGCAGGCGAGG
ACGTGGCGGTGTTCGCGCGCGGCCCGCAGGCGCACCTGGTTCACGGCGTGCAGGAGCAGACCTTCATAGC
GCACGTCATGGCCTTCGCCGCCTGCCTGGAGCCCTACACCGCCTGCGACCTGGCGCCCCCCGCCGGCACC
ACCGACGCCGCGCACCCGGGTTCTAGAGGAAGCACCTCCGGCGATAACGATTACAAGGATGATGATGATA
AGGCCAGCGGCACCGGTCATCATCACCATCACCATTGAGTTTAAACCCGCTGATCAGCCTCGACTGTGCC
TTCTAAGGCCTGAGCTCGCTGATCAGCCTCGATCGAGGATCCAGACATGATAAGATACATTGATGAGTTT
GGACAAACCACAACTAGAATGCAGTGAAAAAAATGCTTTATTTGTGAAATTTGTGATGCTATTGCTTTAT
TTGTAACCATTATAAGCTGCAATAAACAAGTTAACAACAACAATTGCATTCATTTTATGTTTCAGGTTCA
GGGGGAGGTGTGGGAGGTTTTTTAAAGCAAGTAAAACCTCTACAAATGTGGTATGGCTGATTATGATCAG
TCGACCTGCAGGCATGCAAGCTTGGCGTAATCATGGTCATAGCTGTTTCCTGTGTGAAATTGTTATCCGC
TCACAATTCCACACAACATACGAGCCGGAAGCATAAAGTGTAAAGCCTGGGGTGCCTAATGAGTGAGCTA
ACTCACATTAATTGCGTTGCGCTCACTGCCCGCTTTCCAGTCGGGAAACCTGTCGTGCCAGCTGCATTAA
TGAATCGGCCAACGCGCGGGGAGAGGCGGTTTGCGTATTGGGCGCTCTTCCGCTTCCTCGCTCACTGACT
CGCTGCGCTCGGTCGTTCGGCTGCGGCGAGCGGTATCAGCTCACTCAAAGGCGGTAATACGGTTATCCAC
AGAATCAGGGGATAACGCAGGAAAGAACATGTGAGCAAAAGGCCAGCAAAAGGCCAGGAACCGTAAAAAG
GCCGCGTTGCTGGCGTTTTTCCATAGGCTCCGCCCCCCTGACGAGCATCACAAAAATCGACGCTCAAGTC
AGAGGTGGCGAAACCCGACAGGACTATAAAGATACCAGGCGTTTCCCCCTGGAAGCTCCCTCGTGCGCTC
TCCTGTTCCGACCCTGCCGCTTACCGGATACCTGTCCGCCTTTCTCCCTTCGGGAAGCGTGGCGCTTTCT
CATAGCTCACGCTGTAGGTATCTCAGTTCGGTGTAGGTCGTTCGCTCCAAGCTGGGCTGTGTGCACGAAC
CCCCCGTTCAGCCCGACCGCTGCGCCTTATCCGGTAACTATCGTCTTGAGTCCAACCCGGTAAGACACGA
CTTATCGCCACTGGCAGCAGCCACTGGTAACAGGATTAGCAGAGCGAGGTATGTAGGCGGTGCTACAGAG
TTCTTGAAGTGGTGGCCTAACTACGGCTACACTAGAAGAACAGTATTTGGTATCTGCGCTCTGCTGAAGC
CAGTTACCTTCGGAAAAAGAGTTGGTAGCTCTTGATCCGGCAAACAAACCACCGCTGGTAGCGGTGGTTT
TTTTGTTTGCAAGCAGCAGATTACGCGCAGAAAAAAAGGATCTCAAGAAGATCCTTTGATCTTTTCTACG
GGGTCTGACGCTCAGTGGAACGAAAACTCACGTTAAGGGATTTTGGTCATGAGATTATCAAAAAGGATCT
TCACCTAGATCCTTTTAAATTAAAAATGAAGTTTTAAATCAATCTAAAGTATATATGAGTAAACTTGGTC
TGACAGTTACCAATGCTTAATCAGTGAGGCACCTATCTCAGCGATCTGTCTATTTCGTTCATCCATAGTT
GCCTGACTCCCCGTCGTGTAGATAACTACGATACGGGAGGGCTTACCATCTGGCCCCAGTGCTGCAATGA
TACCGCGAGACCCACGCTCACCGGCTCCAGATTTATCAGCAATAAACCAGCCAGCCGGAAGGGCCGAGCG
CAGAAGTGGTCCTGCAACTTTATCCGCCTCCATCCAGTCTATTAATTGTTGCCGGGAAGCTAGAGTAAGT
AGTTCGCCAGTTAATAGTTTGCGCAACGTTGTTGCCATTGCTACAGGCATCGTGGTGTCACGCTCGTCGT
TTGGTATGGCTTCATTCAGCTCCGGTTCCCAACGATCAAGGCGAGTTACATGATCCCCCATGTTGTGCAA
AAAAGCGGTTAGCTCCTTCGGTCCTCCGATCGTTGTCAGAAGTAAGTTGGCCGCAGTGTTATCACTCATG
GTTATGGCAGCACTGCATAATTCTCTTACTGTCATGCCATCCGTAAGATGCTTTTCTGTGACTGGTGAGT
ACTCAACCAAGTCATTCTGAGAATAGTGTATGCGGCGACCGAGTTGCTCTTGCCCGGCGTCAATACGGGA
TAATACCGCGCCACATAGCAGAACTTTAAAAGTGCTCATCATTGGAAAACGTTCTTCGGGGCGAAAACTC
TCAAGGATCTTACCGCTGTTGAGATCCAGTTCGATGTAACCCACTCGTGCACCCAACTGATCTTCAGCAT
CTTTTACTTTCACCAGCGTTTCTGGGTGAGCAAAAACAGGAAGGCAAAATGCCGCAAAAAAGGGAATAAG
GGCGACACGGAAATGTTGAATACTCATACTCTTCCTTTTTCAATATTATTGAAGCATTTATCAGGGTTAT
TGTCTCATGAGCGGATACATATTTGAATGTATTTAGAAAAATAAACAAATAGGGGTTCCGCGCACATTTC
CCCGAAAAGTGCCACCTGACGTCTAAGAAACCATTATTATCATGACATTAACCTATAAAAATAGGCGTAT
CACGAGGCCCTTTCGTCTCGCGCGTTTCGGTGATGACGGTGAAAACCTCTGACACATGCAGCTCCCGGAG
ACGGTCACAGCTTGTCTGTAAGCGGATGCCGGGAGCAGACAAGCCCGTCAGGGCGCGTCAGCGGGTGTTG
GCGGGTGTCGGGGCTGGCTTAACTATGCGGCATCAGAGCAGATTGTACTGAGAGTGCACCATATGCGGTG
TGAAATACCGCACAGATGCGTAAGGAGAAAATACCGCATCAGGCGCCATTCGCCATTCAGGCTGCGCAAC
TGTTGGGAAGGGCGATCGGTGCGGGCCTCTTCGCTATTACGCCAGCTGGCGAAAGGGGGATGTGCTGCAA
GGCGATTAAGTTGGGTAACGCCAGGGTTTTCCCAGTCACGACGTT
Features (pLannotate 1.2.2; 19 found; start..end, strand, type, name):
     23..449     +  promoter       MT promoter: Drosophila metallothionein promoter
    467..520     +  sig_peptide    BiP signal sequence: Drosophila BiP signal sequence
    467..1984    +  CDS            RLK6_ARATH (fragment): Experimental evidence at protein level: Swiss-Prot protein existence level 1. Probable receptor with a dual specificity kinase activity acting on both serine/threonine- and tyrosine-containing substrates. From Arabidopsis thaliana (Mouse-ear cress).
   2027..2206    +  CDS            Comp (fragment): COMP_RAT - Experimental evidence at protein level: Swiss-Prot protein existence level 1. May play a role in the structural integrity of cartilage via its interaction with other extracellular matrix proteins such as the collagens and fibronectin. Can mediate the interaction of chondrocytes with the cartilage extracellular matrix through interaction with cell surface integrin receptors. Could play a role in the pathogenesis of osteoarthritis. Potent suppressor of apoptosis in both primary chondrocytes and transformed cells. Suppresses apoptosis by blocking the activation of caspase-3 and by indu
   2194..3646    +  CDS            SEAP (fragment): secreted alkaline phosphatase from human placenta The natural enzyme has a C-terminal transmembrane sequence that is replaced by a GPI anchor.
   3683..3712    +  CDS            2xFLAG (fragment): two tandem FLAG® epitope tags
   3818..3952    -  polyA_signal   SV40 poly(A) signal: SV40 polyadenylation signal
   3975..4059    -  CDS            large T antigen (fragment): large T antigen from SV40 (simian virus 40)
   4059..4083    +  misc_feature   MCS (fragment): pUC18/19 multiple cloning site
   4120..4136    -  protein_bind   lac operator: The lac repressor binds to the lac operator to inhibit transcription in E. coli. This inhibition can be relieved by adding lactose or isopropyl-β-D-thiogalactopyranoside (IPTG). lac repressor encoded by lacI
   4144..4174    -  promoter       lac promoter: promoter for the E. coli lac operon
   4189..4210    -  protein_bind   CAP binding site: CAP binding activates transcription in the presence of cAMP. E. coli catabolite activator protein
   4223..4315    -  CDS            lacI (fragment): lac repressor; lacI; The lac repressor binds to the lac operator to inhibit transcription in E. coli. This inhibition can be relieved by adding lactose or isopropyl-β-D-thiogalactopyranoside (IPTG).
   4498..5086    -  rep_origin     ori: high-copy-number ColE1/pMB1/pBR322/pUC origin of replication
   5257..6117    -  CDS            AmpR: β-lactamase; bla; confers resistance to ampicillin, carbenicillin, and related antibiotics
   6118..6222    -  promoter       AmpR promoter: bla
   6317..6352    +  CDS            rop (fragment): Rop protein, which maintains plasmids at low copy number; rop
   6454..6553    +  misc_feature   bom (fragment): basis of mobility region from pBR322
   6559..21      -  CDS            lacZα (fragment) (across the origin): LacZα fragment of β-galactosidase; lacZ fragment
