[The description below was written by a language model from this plasmid's Addgene catalogue record and pLannotate feature annotations shown in this document.]
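Description:
AT1G49100 L12 _pECIA14 is an insect-cell expression plasmid built on the pECIA14 backbone for secreted production of a plant receptor ectodomain in Drosophila cell culture. It is propagated in E. coli as a high-copy plasmid through a ColE1/pUC-type origin and selected with ampicillin via the β-lactamase gene. The remaining bacterial elements in the annotation (lac promoter and operator, and fragments of lacZα, lacI, rop and bom) are pUC/pBR322-derived backbone remnants rather than functional parts of the expression cassette. No selection marker for insect cells is annotated.

The payload is driven by the copper-inducible Drosophila metallothionein promoter, so expression is switched on by adding copper sulfate. A Drosophila BiP signal sequence directs the product into the secretory pathway. It is fused to the extracellular domain of the Arabidopsis thaliana leucine-rich repeat receptor kinase encoded by AT1G49100, which was inserted by ligation-independent cloning. Downstream, in frame, lie the rat COMP coiled-coil helix, human placental alkaline phosphatase, a FLAG epitope and, according to the depositor, a hexahistidine tag, although the feature table does not separately annotate the His tag. An SV40 polyadenylation signal is annotated downstream of the fusion, on the opposite strand.

The COMP helix assembles the fusion into pentamers, which raises avidity so that weak, transient ectodomain contacts can be captured. The alkaline phosphatase provides an enzymatic readout of binding. The record designates this construct as the prey vector, to be paired with the matching pECIA2 bait construct in extracellular interaction assays that map a network of Arabidopsis LRR receptor kinase ectodomains.
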