Addgene plasmid #114740: AT1G49100 L12 _pECIA14
Purpose: Prey vector AT1G49100 L12 _pECIA14 should be used with bait vector AT1G49100 L12 _pECIA2.
Depositing lab: Youssef Belkhadir. Depositing organization: Gregor Mendel Institute of Molecular Plant Biology. Publication: An extracellular network of Arabidopsis leucine-rich repeat receptor kinases. Smakowska-Luzan E, Mott GA, Parys K, Stegmann M, Howton TC, Layeghifard M, Neuhold J, Lehner A, Kong J, Grunwald K, Weinberger N, Satbhai SB, Mayer D, Busch W, Madalinski M, Stolt-Bergner P, Provart NJ, Mukhtar MS, Zipfel C, Desveaux D, Guttman DS, Belkhadir Y. Nature. 2018 Jan 18;553(7688):342-346. doi: 10.1038/nature25184. Epub 2018 Jan 10. PubMed 29320478.
Backbone
  Vector backbone: pECIA14
  Backbone manufacturer: Chris Garcia (Addgene plasmid # 47051)
  Vector type: Insect Expression
Growth in bacteria
  Bacterial resistance: Ampicillin, 100 μg/mL
  Growth temperature: 37°C
  Growth strain: DH5alpha
  Copy number: High Copy
Gene/Insert
  Gene/Insert name: AT1G49100
  Species: A. thaliana (mustard weed)
  Entrez Gene: AT1G49100 (a.k.a. AT1G49100, F27J15.13, F27J15_13)
  Promoter: Metallothionein (Copper-Inducible)
  Cloning method: Ligation Independent Cloning
Terms and licenses: Academic/Nonprofit Terms; Industry Terms: Not Available to Industry
Depositor comments: Plasmid for secreted expression in Drosophila cell culture by induction via CuSO4. Insert is an extracellular domain of indicated LRR-RK, C-terminally tagged with Pentameric rat COMP helix, Alkaline Phosphatase (human, placental), Flag, and hexahistidine tags. Insert Protein Sequence: NGFITLDCGLLPDGSPYTNPSTGLTFTSDSSFIESGKNGRVSKDSERNFEKAFVTLRYFPDGERNCYNLNVTQGTNYLIRAAFLYGNYDGLNTVPNFDLFIGPNKVTTVNFNATGGGVFVEIIHMSRSTPLDICLVKTGTTTPMISTLELRPLRSDTYISAIGSSLLLYFRGYLNDSGVVLRYPDDVNDRRWFPFSYKEWKIVTTTLNVNTSNGFDLPQGAMASAATRVNDNGTWEFPWSLEDSTTRFHIYLHFAELQTLLANETREFNVLLNGKVYYGPYSPKMLSIDTMSPQPDSTLTCKGGSCLLQLVKTTKSTLPPLINAIELFTVVEFPQSETNQDEVIAIKKIQLTYGLSRINWQGDPCVPEQFLWAGLKCSNINSSTPPTITFLNLSSSGLTGIISPSIQNLTHLQELDLSNNDLTGDVPEFLADIKSLLIINLSGNNFSGQLPQKLIDKKRLKLNVEGNPKLLCTKGPCGNKPGEGGHPKKS
How to cite: AT1G49100 L12 _pECIA14 was a gift from Youssef Belkhadir (Addgene plasmid # 114740 ; http://n2t.net/addgene:114740 ; RRID:Addgene_114740)
